[The description below was written by a language model from this plasmid's Addgene catalogue record and pLannotate feature annotations shown in this document.]
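Description:
pc3XB-ZF141 is a mammalian expression-type plasmid built on pc3XB, a modified form of Invitrogen's pcDNA3, and serves as one module in the Zinc Finger Consortium Modular Assembly Kit v1.0. Its insert is very small, about 90 bp, encoding a single zinc finger module (ZF141) derived from the ToolGen module set, where it is known as QSHR3. The depositor lists its DNA target subsite as the triplet RGA. The finger sits between XbaI and BamHI sites, both retained after cloning, so the module can be excised or joined to other fingers by restriction-based assembly. The automated feature table does not annotate the finger itself, but it would fall in the unannotated gap between the T7 promoter and the bGH polyadenylation signal.

The backbone carries the standard pcDNA3 elements. A CMV enhancer and immediate early promoter, followed by a T7 promoter (also the sequencing primer site), lie upstream of the cloning region, and a bGH poly(A) signal lies downstream. A separate SV40 early promoter drives the neo gene with an SV40 poly(A) signal, allowing G418 selection in mammalian cells. In bacteria, the plasmid replicates from a high-copy ColE1/pUC-type origin and is selected with ampicillin through the β-lactamase gene; an f1 origin is also present. Short hits annotated as an HIV-1 LTR, ble, lacI and bom are fragments and are probably backbone remnants or sequence-similarity matches rather than functional parts.

The plasmid functions mainly as an archival source of one characterised finger. Such fingers are combined into multi-finger arrays to engineer zinc finger nucleases and other custom DNA-binding proteins by modular assembly.
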