Addgene plasmid #13191: pc3XB-ZF141
Depositing lab: Keith Joung. Depositing organization: Massachusetts General Hospital. Publication: Standardized reagents and protocols for engineering zinc finger nucleases by modular assembly. Wright DA, Thibodeau-Beganny S, Sander JD, Winfrey RJ, Hirsh AS, Eichtinger M, Fu F, Porteus MH, Dobbs D, Voytas DF, Joung JK. Nat Protoc. 2006;1(3):1637-52. doi: 10.1038/nprot.2006.259 PubMed 17406455.
Backbone
  Vector backbone: pc3XB
  Backbone manufacturer: Modified Invitrogen pcDNA3
  Backbone size w/o insert (bp): 5400
  Vector type: Mammalian Expression
  Selectable markers: Neomycin (select with G418)
Growth in bacteria
  Bacterial resistance: Ampicillin, 100 μg/mL
  Growth temperature: 37°C
  Growth strain: XL1 Blue
  Copy number: High Copy
Gene/Insert
  Gene/Insert name: ZF141
  Insert size (bp): 90
  Cloning method: Restriction Enzyme; 5′ cloning site XbaI (not destroyed); 3′ cloning site BamHI (not destroyed)
  Sequencing primers: 5′ T7
Terms and licenses: Academic/Nonprofit Terms; Industry Terms: Not Available to Industry
Depositor comments: Part of the Zinc Finger Consortium Modular Assembly Kit v1.0. Finger protein sequence: PGEKPYACHLCGKAFTQCSHLRRHEKTH. Target DNA sequence: RGA. This zinc finger is derived from the ToolGen module set. ToolGen ZF ID: 48. ToolGen ZF Name: QSHR3.
How to cite: pc3XB-ZF141 was a gift from Keith Joung (Addgene plasmid # 13191 ; http://n2t.net/addgene:13191 ; RRID:Addgene_13191)
