Features (pLannotate 1.2.2; 19 found; start..end, strand, type, name):
     28..80      -  misc_feature   bom (fragment): basis of mobility region from pBR322
    235..614     +  enhancer       CMV enhancer: human cytomegalovirus immediate early enhancer
    615..818     +  promoter       CMV promoter: human cytomegalovirus (CMV) immediate early promoter
    814..847     +  LTR            5' LTR (truncated) (fragment): truncated 5' long terminal repeat (LTR) from HIV-1
    863..881     +  promoter       T7 promoter: promoter for bacteriophage T7 RNA polymerase
   1062..1286    +  polyA_signal   bGH poly(A) signal: bovine growth hormone polyadenylation signal
   1290..1311    +  promoter       SV40 promoter (fragment): SV40 enhancer and early promoter
   1332..1760    +  rep_origin     f1 ori (sequence partly withheld): f1 bacteriophage origin of replication; arrow indicates direction of (+) strand synthesis
   1774..2103    +  promoter       SV40 promoter: SV40 enhancer and early promoter
   2174..2965    +  CDS            neo: KKA2_KLEPN - Also known as kan, nptII. Experimental evidence at protein level: Swiss-Prot protein existence level 1. Resistance to kanamycin, neomycin, paromomycin, ribostamycin, butirosin and gentamicin B. From Klebsiella pneumoniae.
   2989..3147    +  CDS            ble (fragment): BLE_KLEPN - Experimental evidence at protein level: Swiss-Prot protein existence level 1. Binding protein with a strong affinity to the bleomycin family of antibiotics. Binds to CL990; an antimitotic-antibiotic compound. From Klebsiella pneumoniae.
   3142..3263    +  polyA_signal   SV40 poly(A) signal: SV40 polyadenylation signal
   3336..3352    -  protein_bind   lac operator: The lac repressor binds to the lac operator to inhibit transcription in E. coli. This inhibition can be relieved by adding lactose or isopropyl-β-D-thiogalactopyranoside (IPTG). lac repressor encoded by lacI
   3360..3390    -  promoter       lac promoter: promoter for the E. coli lac operon
   3405..3426    -  protein_bind   CAP binding site: CAP binding activates transcription in the presence of cAMP. E. coli catabolite activator protein
   3439..3531    -  CDS            lacI (fragment): lac repressor; lacI; The lac repressor binds to the lac operator to inhibit transcription in E. coli. This inhibition can be relieved by adding lactose or isopropyl-β-D-thiogalactopyranoside (IPTG).
   3714..4299    -  rep_origin     ori: high-copy-number ColE1/pMB1/pBR322/pUC origin of replication
   4470..5330    -  CDS            AmpR: β-lactamase; bla; confers resistance to ampicillin, carbenicillin, and related antibiotics
   5331..5435    -  promoter       AmpR promoter: bla
>Addgene plasmid #13191 | pc3XB-ZF141 | depositor full sequence | sequence record 7540 | Author sequence
GACGGATCGGGAGATCTCCCGATCCCCTATGGTGCACTCTCAGTACAATCTGCTCTGATGCCGCATAGTT
AAGCCAGTATCTGCTCCCTGCTTGTGTGTTGGAGGTCGCTGAGTAGTGCGCGAGCAAAATTTAAGCTACA
ACAAGGCAAGGCTTGACCGACAATTGCATGAAGAATCTGCTTAGGGTTAGGCGTTTTGCGCTGCTTCGCG
ATGTACGGGCCAGATATACGCGTTGACATTGATTATTGACTAGTTATTAATAGTAATCAATTACGGGGTC
ATTAGTTCATAGCCCATATATGGAGTTCCGCGTTACATAACTTACGGTAAATGGCCCGCCTGGCTGACCG
CCCAACGACCCCCGCCCATTGACGTCAATAATGACGTATGTTCCCATAGTAACGCCAATAGGGACTTTCC
ATTGACGTCAATGGGTGGAGTATTTACGGTAAACTGCCCACTTGGCAGTACATCAAGTGTATCATATGCC
AAGTACGCCCCCTATTGACGTCAATGACGGTAAATGGCCCGCCTGGCATTATGCCCAGTACATGACCTTA
TGGGACTTTCCTACTTGGCAGTACATCTACGTATTAGTCATCGCTATTACCATGGTGATGCGGTTTTGGC
AGTACATCAATGGGCGTGGATAGCGGTTTGACTCACGGGGATTTCCAAGTCTCCACCCCATTGACGTCAA
TGGGAGTTTGTTTTGGCACCAAAATCAACGGGACTTTCCAAAATGTCGTAACAACTCCGCCCCATTGACG
CAAATGGGCGGTAGGCGTGTACGGTGGGAGGTCTATATAAGCAGAGCTCTCTGGCTAACTAGAGAACCCA
CTGCTTACTGGCTTATCGAAATTAATACGACTCACTATAGGGAGACCCAAGCTGGCTAGCGTTTAAACGG
GCCCTCTAGACCCGGGGAGAAGCCTTACGCCTGTCACCTGTGCGGCAAGGCATTCACGCAGTGTAGCCAC
CTGCGTCGCCATGAAAAGACGCATACCGGTGGATCCTCTGCACAGTAGTAAGCTTAAGTTTAAACCGCTG
ATCAGCCTCGACTGTGCCTTCTAGTTGCCAGCCATCTGTTGTTTGCCCCTCCCCCGTGCCTTCCTTGACC
CTGGAAGGTGCCACTCCCACTGTCCTTTCCTAATAAAATGAGGAAATTGCATCGCATTGTCTGAGTAGGT
GTCATTCTATTCTGGGGGGTGGGGTGGGGCAGGACAGCAAGGGGGAGGATTGGGAAGACAATAGCAGGCA
TGCTGGGGATGCGGTGGGCTCTATGGCTTCTGAGGCGGAAAGAACCAGCTGGGGCTCTAGGGGGTATCCC
C
[124 nt withheld, positions 1332-1455]
C
[91 nt withheld, positions 1457-1547]
A
[49 nt withheld, positions 1549-1597]
CCTTTGACGTTGGAGTCCACGTTCTTT
[37 nt withheld, positions 1625-1661]
ACCCTATCTCGGTCTATTCTTTTGATTTATAAGGGATTTTGCCGATTTCGGCCTATTGGTTAAAAAATGA
GCTGATTTAACAAAAATTTAACGCGAATTAATTCTGTGGAATGTGTGTCAGTTAGGGTGTGGAAAGTCCC
CAGGCTCCCCAGCAGGCAGAAGTATGCAAAGCATGCATCTCAATTAGTCAGCAACCAGGTGTGGAAAGTC
CCCAGGCTCCCCAGCAGGCAGAAGTATGCAAAGCATGCATCTCAATTAGTCAGCAACCATAGTCCCGCCC
CTAACTCCGCCCATCCCGCCCCTAACTCCGCCCAGTTCCGCCCATTCTCCGCCCCATGGCTGACTAATTT
TTTTTATTTATGCAGAGGCCGAGGCCGCCTCTGCCTCTGAGCTATTCCAGAAGTAGTGAGGAGGCTTTTT
TGGAGGCCTAGGCTTTTGCAAAAAGCTCCCGGCCGGGAGCTTGTATATCCATTTTCGGATCTGATCAAGA
GACAGGATGAGGATCGTTTCGCATGATTGAACAAGATGGATTGCACGCAGGTTCTCCGGCCGCTTGGGTG
GAGAGGCTATTCGGCTATGACTGGGCACAACAGACAATCGGCTGCTCTGATGCCGCCGTGTTCCGGCTGT
CAGCGCAGGGGCGCCCGGTTCTTTTTGTCAAGACCGACCTGTCCGGTGCCCTGAATGAACTGCAGGACGA
GGCAGCGCGGCTATCGTGGCTGGCCACGACGGGCGTTCCTTGCGCAGCTGTGCTCGACGTTGTCACTGAA
GCGGGAAGGGACTGGCTGCTATTGGGCGAAGTGCCGGGGCAGGATCTCCTGTCATCTCACCTTGCTCCTG
CCGAGAAAGTATCCATCATGGCTGATGCAATGCGGCGGCTGCATACGCTTGATCCGGCTACCTGCCCATT
CGACCACCAAGCGAAACATCGCATCGAGCGAGCACGTACTCGGATGGAAGCCGGTCTTGTCGATCAGGAT
GATCTGGACGAAGAGCATCAGGGGCTCGCGCCAGCCGAACTGTTCGCCAGGCTCAAGGCGCGCATGCCCG
ACGGCGAGGATCTCGTCGTGACCCATGGCGATGCCTGCTTGCCGAATATCATGGTGGAAAATGGCCGCTT
TTCTGGATTCATCGACTGTGGCCGGCTGGGTGTGGCGGACCGCTATCAGGACATAGCGTTGGCTACCCGT
GATATTGCTGAAGAGCTTGGCGGCGAATGGGCTGACCGCTTCCTCGTGCTTTACGGTATCGCCGCTCCCG
ATTCGCAGCGCATCGCCTTCTATCGCCTTCTTGACGAGTTCTTCTGAGCGGGACTCTGGGGTTCGAAATG
ACCGACCAAGCGACGCCCAACCTGCCATCACGAGATTTCGATTCCACCGCCGCCTTCTATGAAAGGTTGG
GCTTCGGAATCGTTTTCCGGGACGCCGGCTGGATGATCCTCCAGCGCGGGGATCTCATGCTGGAGTTCTT
CGCCCACCCCAACTTGTTTATTGCAGCTTATAATGGTTACAAATAAAGCAATAGCATCACAAATTTCACA
AATAAAGCATTTTTTTCACTGCATTCTAGTTGTGGTTTGTCCAAACTCATCAATGTATCTTATCATGTCT
GTATACCGTCGACCTCTAGCTAGAGCTTGGCGTAATCATGGTCATAGCTGTTTCCTGTGTGAAATTGTTA
TCCGCTCACAATTCCACACAACATACGAGCCGGAAGCATAAAGTGTAAAGCCTGGGGTGCCTAATGAGTG
AGCTAACTCACATTAATTGCGTTGCGCTCACTGCCCGCTTTCCAGTCGGGAAACCTGTCGTGCCAGCTGC
ATTAATGAATCGGCCAACGCGCGGGGAGAGGCGGTTTGCGTATTGGGCGCTCTTCCGCTTCCTCGCTCAC
TGACTCGCTGCGCTCGGTCGTTCGGCTGCGGCGAGCGGTATCAGCTCACTCAAAGGCGGTAATACGGTTA
TCCACAGAATCAGGGGATAACGCAGGAAAGAACATGTGAGCAAAAGGCCAGCAAAAGGCCAGGAACCGTA
AAAAGGCCGCGTTGCTGGCGTTTTTCCATAGGCTCCGCCCCCCTGACGAGCATCACAAAAATCGACGCTC
AAGTCAGAGGTGGCGAAACCCGACAGGACTATAAAGATACCAGGCGTTTCCCCCTGGAAGCTCCCTCGTG
CGCTCTCCTGTTCCGACCCTGCCGCTTACCGGATACCTGTCCGCCTTTCTCCCTTCGGGAAGCGTGGCGC
TTTCTCATAGCTCACGCTGTAGGTATCTCAGTTCGGTGTAGGTCGTTCGCTCCAAGCTGGGCTGTGTGCA
CGAACCCCCCGTTCAGCCCGACCGCTGCGCCTTATCCGGTAACTATCGTCTTGAGTCCAACCCGGTAAGA
CACGACTTATCGCCACTGGCAGCAGCCACTGGTAACAGGATTAGCAGAGCGAGGTATGTAGGCGGTGCTA
CAGAGTTCTTGAAGTGGTGGCCTAACTACGGCTACACTAGAAGAACAGTATTTGGTATCTGCGCTCTGCT
GAAGCCAGTTACCTTCGGAAAAAGAGTTGGTAGCTCTTGATCCGGCAAACAAACCACCGCTGGTAGCGGT
TTTTTTGTTTGCAAGCAGCAGATTACGCGCAGAAAAAAAGGATCTCAAGAAGATCCTTTGATCTTTTCTA
CGGGGTCTGACGCTCAGTGGAACGAAAACTCACGTTAAGGGATTTTGGTCATGAGATTATCAAAAAGGAT
CTTCACCTAGATCCTTTTAAATTAAAAATGAAGTTTTAAATCAATCTAAAGTATATATGAGTAAACTTGG
TCTGACAGTTACCAATGCTTAATCAGTGAGGCACCTATCTCAGCGATCTGTCTATTTCGTTCATCCATAG
TTGCCTGACTCCCCGTCGTGTAGATAACTACGATACGGGAGGGCTTACCATCTGGCCCCAGTGCTGCAAT
GATACCGCGAGACCCACGCTCACCGGCTCCAGATTTATCAGCAATAAACCAGCCAGCCGGAAGGGCCGAG
CGCAGAAGTGGTCCTGCAACTTTATCCGCCTCCATCCAGTCTATTAATTGTTGCCGGGAAGCTAGAGTAA
GTAGTTCGCCAGTTAATAGTTTGCGCAACGTTGTTGCCATTGCTACAGGCATCGTGGTGTCACGCTCGTC
GTTTGGTATGGCTTCATTCAGCTCCGGTTCCCAACGATCAAGGCGAGTTACATGATCCCCCATGTTGTGC
AAAAAAGCGGTTAGCTCCTTCGGTCCTCCGATCGTTGTCAGAAGTAAGTTGGCCGCAGTGTTATCACTCA
TGGTTATGGCAGCACTGCATAATTCTCTTACTGTCATGCCATCCGTAAGATGCTTTTCTGTGACTGGTGA
GTACTCAACCAAGTCATTCTGAGAATAGTGTATGCGGCGACCGAGTTGCTCTTGCCCGGCGTCAATACGG
GATAATACCGCGCCACATAGCAGAACTTTAAAAGTGCTCATCATTGGAAAACGTTCTTCGGGGCGAAAAC
TCTCAAGGATCTTACCGCTGTTGAGATCCAGTTCGATGTAACCCACTCGTGCACCCAACTGATCTTCAGC
ATCTTTTACTTTCACCAGCGTTTCTGGGTGAGCAAAAACAGGAAGGCAAAATGCCGCAAAAAAGGGAATA
AGGGCGACACGGAAATGTTGAATACTCATACTCTTCCTTTTTCAATATTATTGAAGCATTTATCAGGGTT
ATTGTCTCATGAGCGGATACATATTTGAATGTATTTAGAAAAATAAACAAATAGGGGTTCCGCGCACATT
TCCCCGAAAAGTGCCACCTGACGTC
