>Addgene plasmid #13191 | pc3XB-ZF141 | addgene partial sequence | sequence record 19575 | CMV-F 5'-CGCAAATGGGCGGTAGGCGTG-3'
CTGCTTACTGGCTTATCGAAATTAATACGACTCACTATAGGGAGACCCAAGCTGGCTAGCGTTTAAACGG
GCCCTCTAGACCCGGGGAGAAGCCTTACGCCTGTCACCTGTGCGGCAAGGCATTCACGCAGTGTAGCCAC
CTGCGTCGCCATGAAAAGACGCATACCGGTGGATCCTCTGCACAGTAGTAAGCTTAAGTTTAAACCGCTG
ATCAGCCTCGACTGTGCCTTCTAGTTGCCAGCCATCTGTTGTTTGCCCCTCCCCCGTGCCTTCCTTGACC
CTGGAAGGTGCCACTCCCACTGTCCTTTCCTAATAAAATGAGGAAATTGCATCGCATTGTCTGAGTAGGT
GTCATTCTATTCTGGGGGGTGGGGTGGGGCAGGACAGCAAGGGGGAGGATTGGGAAGACAATAGCAGGCA
TGCTGGGGATGCGGTGGGCTCTATGGCTTCTGAGGCGGAAAGAACCAGCTGGGGCTCTAGGGGGTATCCC
CACGCGCCCTGTAGCGGCGCATTAAGCGCGGCGGGTGTGGTGGTT
